Addgene plasmid #87855: pET-alpha-synuclein-BiFC
Purpose: pETDUET-1 based vector for BiMolecular Fluorescence Complementation based assays of alpha-synuclein oligomerisation
Depositing lab: Dan Mulvihill. Depositing organization: London and South East University Group (LASE). Publication: An enhanced recombinant amino-terminal acetylation system and novel in vivo high-throughput screen for molecules affecting alpha-synuclein oligomerisation. Eastwood T, Baker K, Brooker H, Frank S, Mulvihill DP. FEBS Lett. 2017 Feb 18. doi: 10.1002/1873-3468.12597. PubMed 28214355.
Backbone
  Vector backbone: pETDUET-1
  Backbone manufacturer: Novagen
  Backbone size w/o insert (bp): 5420
  Total vector size (bp): 6918
  Vector type: Bacterial Expression
Growth in bacteria
  Bacterial resistance: Ampicillin, 100 μg/mL
  Growth temperature: 37°C
  Growth strain: DH5alpha
  Copy number: High Copy
Gene/Insert 1
  Gene/Insert name: alpha-synuclein-VC155
  Species: H. sapiens (human), Synthetic
  Insert size (bp): 686
  Promoter: T7
  Tag / fusion protein: C-terminal fragment of mVenus BiFC protein (C terminal on insert)
  Cloning method: Restriction Enzyme; 5′ cloning site NcoI (not destroyed); 3′ cloning site BamH1 (destroyed during cloning)
  Sequencing primers: 5′ pET Upstream; 3′ DuetDOWN1 Primer
Gene/Insert 2
  Gene/Insert name: alpha-synuclein-VN154
  Species: H. sapiens (human), Synthetic
  Insert size (bp): 903
  Promoter: T7
  Tag / fusion protein: N-terminal fragment of mVenus BiFC protein (N terminal on insert)
  Cloning method: Restriction Enzyme; 5′ cloning site NdeI (destroyed during cloning); 3′ cloning site BglII (destroyed during cloning)
  Sequencing primers: 5′ DuetUP2 Primer; 3′ T7 Terminator Primer
Resource information
  A portion of this plasmid was derived from a plasmid made by: BiFC fragment DNA was generated synthetically to generate peptides described in: Y. Kodama, C.-D. Hu, An improved bimolecular fluorescence complementation assay with a high signal-to-noise ratio, BioTechniques. 49 (2010) 793–805. doi:10.2144/000113519.
Terms and licenses: Academic/Nonprofit Terms; Industry Terms: Not Available to Industry
How to cite: pET-alpha-synuclein-BiFC was a gift from Dan Mulvihill (Addgene plasmid # 87855 ; http://n2t.net/addgene:87855 ; RRID:Addgene_87855)
