[The description below was written by a language model from this plasmid's Addgene catalogue record and pLannotate feature annotations shown in this document.]
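Description:
pET-alpha-synuclein-BiFC is a bacterial co-expression plasmid built on the Novagen pETDUET-1 backbone, designed to report on alpha-synuclein oligomerisation inside E. coli by bimolecular fluorescence complementation (BiFC). It is about 6.9 kb and is selected with ampicillin through the β-lactamase (AmpR) gene. Replication relies on a ColE1/pBR322-type origin accompanied by the bom region and the rop gene. The catalogue lists the plasmid as high copy, although rop normally moderates copy number. An f1 origin is also present. The backbone carries lacI under its own promoter, so that both expression cassettes are repressed until induction.

The payload consists of two separate T7 promoter/lac operator units, one for each Duet cloning site. The first drives human alpha-synuclein (SNCA) fused at its C-terminus to VC155, the C-terminal fragment of mVenus. The second drives a second copy of SNCA followed by the N-terminal mVenus fragment, which the catalogue names VN154 and the annotation identifies as the improved VN155(I152L) variant. The catalogue describes this tag as N-terminal on the insert, but the feature table places it downstream of the SNCA coding region. A T7 terminator follows the second cassette, and short S-tag and related fragments after the fusion appear to be backbone remnants.

Expression requires a host supplying T7 RNA polymerase and is induced with IPTG or lactose. Neither Venus fragment fluoresces alone, so association of the two alpha-synuclein fusions brings the halves together and reconstitutes fluorescence. This signal gives an in vivo readout suited to high-throughput screening for molecules that affect alpha-synuclein oligomerisation, as the associated publication title describes.
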