Features (pLannotate 1.2.2; 24 found; start..end, strand, type, name):
      1..420     +  CDS            SNCA (sequence partly withheld): SYUA_HUMAN - Also known as NACP, PARK1. Experimental evidence at protein level: Swiss-Prot protein existence level 1. Neuronal protein that plays several roles in synaptic activity such as regulation of synaptic vesicle trafficking and subsequent neurotransmitter release. Participates as a monomer in synaptic vesicle exocytosis by enhancing vesicle priming, fusion and dilation of exocytotic fusion pores (PubMed:28288128, PubMed:30404828). Mechanistically, acts by increasing local Ca(2+) release from microdomains which is essential for the enhancement of ATP-induced exocytosis (PubMed:30404828)
    427..678     +  CDS            VC155: C-terminal fragment of mVenus for use in bimolecular fluorescence complementation (BiFC) (Kodama and Hu, 2010)
    790..808     +  promoter       T7 promoter: promoter for bacteriophage T7 RNA polymerase
    809..833     +  protein_bind   lac operator: The lac repressor binds to the lac operator to inhibit transcription in E. coli. This inhibition can be relieved by adding lactose or isopropyl-β-D-thiogalactopyranoside (IPTG). lac repressor encoded by lacI
    876..1295    +  CDS            SNCA (sequence partly withheld): SYUA_HUMAN - Also known as NACP, PARK1. Experimental evidence at protein level: Swiss-Prot protein existence level 1. Neuronal protein that plays several roles in synaptic activity such as regulation of synaptic vesicle trafficking and subsequent neurotransmitter release. Participates as a monomer in synaptic vesicle exocytosis by enhancing vesicle priming, fusion and dilation of exocytotic fusion pores (PubMed:28288128, PubMed:30404828). Mechanistically, acts by increasing local Ca(2+) release from microdomains which is essential for the enhancement of ATP-induced exocytosis (PubMed:30404828)
   1302..1766    +  CDS            VN155(I152L): improved N-terminal fragment of mVenus for use in bimolecular fluorescence complementation (BiFC) (Kodama and Hu, 2010)
   1794..1835    +  CDS            S-Tag (fragment): affinity and epitope tag derived from pancreatic ribonuclease A
   1865..1882    +  CDS            SET1 (fragment): solubility-enhancement tag derived from T7 phage gene 10B
   1890..1937    +  terminator     T7 terminator: transcription terminator for bacteriophage T7 RNA polymerase
   1974..2429    +  rep_origin     f1 ori (sequence partly withheld): f1 bacteriophage origin of replication; arrow indicates direction of (+) strand synthesis
   2544..3404    -  CDS            AmpR: β-lactamase; bla; confers resistance to ampicillin, carbenicillin, and related antibiotics
   3405..3497    -  promoter       AmpR promoter: bla
   3578..4166    +  rep_origin     ori: high-copy-number ColE1/pMB1/pBR322/pUC origin of replication
   4352..4491    -  misc_feature   bom: basis of mobility region from pBR322
   4593..4784    -  CDS            rop: Rop protein, which maintains plasmids at low copy number; rop
   4801..5181    +  CDS            YPB1_ECOLX: Protein predicted: Swiss-Prot protein existence level 4. From Escherichia coli.
   5243..5307    -  CDS            TcR (fragment): tetracycline efflux protein; tet; confers resistance to tetracycline
   5322..5343    -  protein_bind   CAP binding site: CAP binding activates transcription in the presence of cAMP. E. coli catabolite activator protein
   5356..6438    -  CDS            lacI: lac repressor; lacI; The lac repressor binds to the lac operator to inhibit transcription in E. coli. This inhibition can be relieved by adding lactose or isopropyl-β-D-thiogalactopyranoside (IPTG).
   6439..6516    -  promoter       lacI promoter: lacI
   6524..6803    -  CDS            TcR (fragment): tetracycline efflux protein; tet; confers resistance to tetracycline
   6829..6847    +  promoter       T7 promoter: promoter for bacteriophage T7 RNA polymerase
   6848..6872    +  protein_bind   lac operator: The lac repressor binds to the lac operator to inhibit transcription in E. coli. This inhibition can be relieved by adding lactose or isopropyl-β-D-thiogalactopyranoside (IPTG). lac repressor encoded by lacI
   6887..6909    +  RBS            RBS: efficient ribosome binding site from bacteriophage T7 gene 10 (Olins and Rangwala, 1989)
>Addgene plasmid #87855 | pET-alpha-synuclein-BiFC | addgene full sequence | sequence record 175017 | Addgene NGS Result
ATGGATGTATTCATGAAAGGACTTTCAAAGGCCAAGGAGGGAGTTGTGGCTGCTGCTGAGAAAACCAAAC
AGGGTGTGGCAGAAGCAGCAGGAAAGACAAAAGAG
[192 nt withheld, positions 106-297]
TTGGGCAAGAATGAAGAGGGAGCCCCACAGGAAGGAATTCTGGAAGATATGCCTGTGGATCCTGACAATG
AGGCTTATGAAATGCCTTCTGAGGAAGGGTATCAAGACTACGAACCTGAAGCCGGATCCGACAAGCAGAA
GAACGGCATCAAGGCCAACTTCAAGATCCGCCACAACATCGAGGACGGCGGCGTGCAGCTCGCCGACCAC
TACCAGCAGAACACCCCCATCGGCGACGGCCCCGTGCTGCTGCCCGACAACCACTACCTGAGCTACCAGT
CCAAACTGAGCAAAGACCCCAACGAGAAGCGCGATCACATGGTCCTGCTGGAGTTCGTGACCGCCGCCGG
GATCACTCTCGGCATGGACGAGCTGTACAAGTAAAGATCCGAATTCGAGCTCGGCGCGCCTGCAGGTCGA
CAAGCTTGCGGCCGCATAATGCTTAAGTCGAACAGAAAGTAATCGTATTGTACACGGCCGCATAATCGAA
ATTAATACGACTCACTATAGGGGAATTGTGAGCGGATAACAATTCCCCATCTTAGTATATTAGTTAAGTA
TAAGAAGGAGATATACATATGGATGTATTCATGAAAGGACTTTCAAAGGCCAAGGAGGGAGTTGTGGCTG
CTGCTGAGAAAACCAAACAGGGTGTGGCAGAAGCAGCAGGAAAGACAAAAGAG
[192 nt withheld, positions 981-1172]
TTGGGCAAGAATGAAGAGGGAGCCCCACAGGAAGGAATTCTGGAAGATATGCCTGTGGATCCTGACAATG
AGGCTTATGAAATGCCTTCTGAGGAAGGGTATCAAGACTACGAACCTGAAGCCAGATCTATGGTGAGCAA
GGGCGAGGAGCTGTTCACCGGGGTGGTGCCCATCCTGGTCGAGCTGGACGGCGACGTAAACGGCCACAAG
TTCAGCGTGTCCGGCGAGGGCGAGGGCGATGCCACCTACGGCAAGCTGACCCTGAAGCTGATCTGCACCA
CCGGCAAGCTGCCCGTGCCCTGGCCCACCCTCGTGACCACCCTGGGCTACGGCCTGCAGTGCTTCGCCCG
CTACCCCGACCACATGAAGCAGCACGACTTCTTCAAGTCCGCCATGCCCGAAGGCTACGTCCAGGAGCGC
ACCATCTTCTTCAAGGACGACGGCAACTACAAGACCCGCGCCGAGGTGAAGTTCGAGGGCGACACCCTGG
TGAACCGCATCGAGCTGAAGGGCATCGACTTCAAGGAGGACGGCAACATCCTGGGGCACAAGCTGGAGTA
CAACTACAACAGCCACAACGTCTATCTCACCGCCTGAGGATCCGGTACCCTCGAGTCTGGTAAAGAAACC
GCTGCTGCGAAATTTGAACGCCAGCACATGGACTCGTCTACTAGCGCAGCTTAATTAACCTAGGCTGCTG
CCACCGCTGAGCAATAACTAGCATAACCCCTTGGGGCCTCTAAACGGGTCTTGAGGGGTTTTTTGCTGAA
AGGAGGAACTATATCCGGATTGGCGAATGGG
[124 nt withheld, positions 1974-2097]
C
[91 nt withheld, positions 2099-2189]
A
[49 nt withheld, positions 2191-2239]
CCTTTGACGTTGGAGTCCACGTTCTTT
[37 nt withheld, positions 2267-2303]
ACCCTATCTCGGTCTATTCTTTTGATTTATAAGGGATTTTGCCGATTTCGGCCTATTGGTTAAAAAATGA
GCTGATTTAACAAAAATTTAACGCGAATTTTAACAAAATATTAACGTTTACAATTTCTGGCGGCACGATG
GCATGAGATTATCAAAAAGGATCTTCACCTAGATCCTTTTAAATTAAAAATGAAGTTTTAAATCAATCTA
AAGTATATATGAGTAAACTTGGTCTGACAGTTACCAATGCTTAATCAGTGAGGCACCTATCTCAGCGATC
TGTCTATTTCGTTCATCCATAGTTGCCTGACTCCCCGTCGTGTAGATAACTACGATACGGGAGGGCTTAC
CATCTGGCCCCAGTGCTGCAATGATACCGCGAGACCCACGCTCACCGGCTCCAGATTTATCAGCAATAAA
CCAGCCAGCCGGAAGGGCCGAGCGCAGAAGTGGTCCTGCAACTTTATCCGCCTCCATCCAGTCTATTAAT
TGTTGCCGGGAAGCTAGAGTAAGTAGTTCGCCAGTTAATAGTTTGCGCAACGTTGTTGCCATTGCTACAG
GCATCGTGGTGTCACGCTCGTCGTTTGGTATGGCTTCATTCAGCTCCGGTTCCCAACGATCAAGGCGAGT
TACATGATCCCCCATGTTGTGCAAAAAAGCGGTTAGCTCCTTCGGTCCTCCGATCGTTGTCAGAAGTAAG
TTGGCCGCAGTGTTATCACTCATGGTTATGGCAGCACTGCATAATTCTCTTACTGTCATGCCATCCGTAA
GATGCTTTTCTGTGACTGGTGAGTACTCAACCAAGTCATTCTGAGAATAGTGTATGCGGCGACCGAGTTG
CTCTTGCCCGGCGTCAATACGGGATAATACCGCGCCACATAGCAGAACTTTAAAAGTGCTCATCATTGGA
AAACGTTCTTCGGGGCGAAAACTCTCAAGGATCTTACCGCTGTTGAGATCCAGTTCGATGTAACCCACTC
GTGCACCCAACTGATCTTCAGCATCTTTTACTTTCACCAGCGTTTCTGGGTGAGCAAAAACAGGAAGGCA
AAATGCCGCAAAAAAGGGAATAAGGGCGACACGGAAATGTTGAATACTCATACTCTTCCTTTTTCAATCA
TGATTGAAGCATTTATCAGGGTTATTGTCTCATGAGCGGATACATATTTGAATGTATTTAGAAAAATAAA
CAAATAGGTCATGACCAAAATCCCTTAACGTGAGTTTTCGTTCCACTGAGCGTCAGACCCCGTAGAAAAG
ATCAAAGGATCTTCTTGAGATCCTTTTTTTCTGCGCGTAATCTGCTGCTTGCAAACAAAAAAACCACCGC
TACCAGCGGTGGTTTGTTTGCCGGATCAAGAGCTACCAACTCTTTTTCCGAAGGTAACTGGCTTCAGCAG
AGCGCAGATACCAAATACTGTCCTTCTAGTGTAGCCGTAGTTAGGCCACCACTTCAAGAACTCTGTAGCA
CCGCCTACATACCTCGCTCTGCTAATCCTGTTACCAGTGGCTGCTGCCAGTGGCGATAAGTCGTGTCTTA
CCGGGTTGGACTCAAGACGATAGTTACCGGATAAGGCGCAGCGGTCGGGCTGAACGGGGGGTTCGTGCAC
ACAGCCCAGCTTGGAGCGAACGACCTACACCGAACTGAGATACCTACAGCGTGAGCTATGAGAAAGCGCC
ACGCTTCCCGAAGGGAGAAAGGCGGACAGGTATCCGGTAAGCGGCAGGGTCGGAACAGGAGAGCGCACGA
GGGAGCTTCCAGGGGGAAACGCCTGGTATCTTTATAGTCCTGTCGGGTTTCGCCACCTCTGACTTGAGCG
TCGATTTTTGTGATGCTCGTCAGGGGGGCGGAGCCTATGGAAAAACGCCAGCAACGCGGCCTTTTTACGG
TTCCTGGCCTTTTGCTGGCCTTTTGCTCACATGTTCTTTCCTGCGTTATCCCCTGATTCTGTGGATAACC
GTATTACCGCCTTTGAGTGAGCTGATACCGCTCGCCGCAGCCGAACGACCGAGCGCAGCGAGTCAGTGAG
CGAGGAAGCGGAAGAGCGCCTGATGCGGTATTTTCTCCTTACGCATCTGTGCGGTATTTCACACCGCAAT
GGTGCACTCTCAGTACAATCTGCTCTGATGCCGCATAGTTAAGCCAGTATACACTCCGCTATCGCTACGT
GACTGGGTCATGGCTGCGCCCCGACACCCGCCAACACCCGCTGACGCGCCCTGACGGGCTTGTCTGCTCC
CGGCATCCGCTTACAGACAAGCTGTGACCGTCTCCGGGAGCTGCATGTGTCAGAGGTTTTCACCGTCATC
ACCGAAACGCGCGAGGCAGCTGCGGTAAAGCTCATCAGCGTGGTCGTGAAGCGATTCACAGATGTCTGCC
TGTTCATCCGCGTCCAGCTCGTTGAGTTTCTCCAGAAGCGTTAATGTCTGGCTTCTGATAAAGCGGGCCA
TGTTAAGGGCGGTTTTTTCCTGTTTGGTCACTGATGCCTCCGTGTAAGGGGGATTTCTGTTCATGGGGGT
AATGATACCGATGAAACGAGAGAGGATGCTCACGATACGGGTTACTGATGATGAACATGCCCGGTTACTG
GAACGTTGTGAGGGTAAACAACTGGCGGTATGGATGCGGCGGGACCAGAGAAAAATCACTCAGGGTCAAT
GCCAGCGCTTCGTTAATACAGATGTAGGTGTTCCACAGGGTAGCCAGCAGCATCCTGCGATGCAGATCCG
GAACATAATGGTGCAGGGCGCTGACTTCCGCGTTTCCAGACTTTACGAAACACGGAAACCGAAGACCATT
CATGTTGTTGCTCAGGTCGCAGACGTTTTGCAGCAGCAGTCGCTTCACGTTCGCTCGCGTATCGGTGATT
CATTCTGCTAACCAGTAAGGCAACCCCGCCAGCCTAGCCGGGTCCTCAACGACAGGAGCACGATCATGCT
AGTCATGCCCCGCGCCCACCGGAAGGAGCTGACTGGGTTGAAGGCTCTCAAGGGCATCGGTCGAGATCCC
GGTGCCTAATGAGTGAGCTAACTTACATTAATTGCGTTGCGCTCACTGCCCGCTTTCCAGTCGGGAAACC
TGTCGTGCCAGCTGCATTAATGAATCGGCCAACGCGCGGGGAGAGGCGGTTTGCGTATTGGGCGCCAGGG
TGGTTTTTCTTTTCACCAGTGAGACGGGCAACAGCTGATTGCCCTTCACCGCCTGGCCCTGAGAGAGTTG
CAGCAAGCGGTCCACGCTGGTTTGCCCCAGCAGGCGAAAATCCTGTTTGATGGTGGTTAACGGCGGGATA
TAACATGAGCTGTCTTCGGTATCGTCGTATCCCACTACCGAGATGTCCGCACCAACGCGCAGCCCGGACT
CGGTAATGGCGCGCATTGCGCCCAGCGCCATCTGATCGTTGGCAACCAGCATCGCAGTGGGAACGATGCC
CTCATTCAGCATTTGCATGGTTTGTTGAAAACCGGACATGGCACTCCAGTCGCCTTCCCGTTCCGCTATC
GGCTGAATTTGATTGCGAGTGAGATATTTATGCCAGCCAGCCAGACGCAGACGCGCCGAGACAGAACTTA
ATGGGCCCGCTAACAGCGCGATTTGCTGGTGACCCAATGCGACCAGATGCTCCACGCCCAGTCGCGTACC
GTCTTCATGGGAGAAAATAATACTGTTGATGGGTGTCTGGTCAGAGACATCAAGAAATAACGCCGGAACA
TTAGTGCAGGCAGCTTCCACAGCAATGGCATCCTGGTCATCCAGCGGATAGTTAATGATCAGCCCACTGA
CGCGTTGCGCGAGAAGATTGTGCACCGCCGCTTTACAGGCTTCGACGCCGCTTCGTTCTACCATCGACAC
CACCACGCTGGCACCCAGTTGATCGGCGCGAGATTTAATCGCCGCGACAATTTGCGACGGCGCGTGCAGG
GCCAGACTGGAGGTGGCAACGCCAATCAGCAACGACTGTTTGCCCGCCAGTTGTTGTGCCACGCGGTTGG
GAATGTAATTCAGCTCCGCCATCGCCGCTTCCACTTTTTCCCGCGTTTTCGCAGAAACGTGGCTGGCCTG
GTTCACCACGCGGGAAACGGTCTGATAAGAGACACCGGCATACTCTGCGACATCGTATAACGTTACTGGT
TTCACATTCACCACCCTGAATTGACTCTCTTCCGGGCGCTATCATGCCATACCGCGAAAGGTTTTGCGCC
ATTCGATGGTGTCCGGGATCTCGACGCTCTCCCTTATGCGACTCCTGCATTAGGAAGCAGCCCAGTAGTA
GGTTGAGGCCGTTGAGCACCGCCGCCGCAAGGAATGGTGCATGCAAGGAGATGGCGCCCAACAGTCCCCC
GGCCACGGGGCCTGCCACCATACCCACGCCGAAACAAGCGCTCATGAGCCCGAAGTGGCGAGCCCGATCT
TCCCCATCGGTGATGTCGGCGATATAGGCGCCAGCAACCGCACCTGTGGCGCCGGTGATGCCGGCCACGA
TGCGTCCGGCGTAGAGGATCGAGATCGATCTCGATCCCGCGAAATTAATACGACTCACTATAGGGGAATT
GTGAGCGGATAACAATTCCCCTCTAGAAATAATTTTGTTTAACTTTAAGAAGGAGATATACC
